>Addgene plasmid #141600 | TFORF0389 | addgene full sequence | sequence record 408546 | Addgene NGS Result
TTAATGTAGTCTTATGCAATACTCTTGTAGTCTTGCAACATGGTAACGATGAGTTAGCAACATGCCTTAC
AAGGAGAGAAAAAGCACCGTGCATGCCGATTGGTGGAAGTAAGGTGGTACGATCGTGCCTTATTAGGAAG
GCAACAGACGGGTCTGACATGGATTGGACGAACCACTGAATTGCCGCATTGCAGAGATATTGTATTTAAG
TGCCTAGCTCGATACATAAACGGGTCTCTCTGGTTAGACCAGATCTGAGCCTGGGAGCTCTCTGGCTAAC
TAGGGAACCCACTGCTTAAGCCTCAATAAAGCTTGCCTTGAGTGCTTCAAGTAGTGTGTGCCCGTCTGTT
GTGTGACTCTGGTAACTAGAGATCCCTCAGACCCTTTTAGTCAGTGTGGAAAATCTCTAGCAGTGGCGCC
CGAACAGGGACTTGAAAGCGAAAGGGAAACCAGAGGAGCTCTCTCGACGCAGGACTCGGCTTGCTGAAGC
GCGCACGGCAAGAGGCGAGGGGCGGCGACTGGTGAGTACGCCAAAAATTTTGACTAGCGGAGGCTAGAAG
GAGAGAGATGGGTGCGAGAGCGTCAGTATTAAGCGGGGGAGAATTAGATCGCGATGGGAAAAAATTCGGT
TAAGGCCAGGGGGAAAGAAAAAATATAAATTAAAACATATAGTATGGGCAAGCAGGGAGCTAGAACGATT
CGCAGTTAATCCTGGCCTGTTAGAAACATCAGAAGGCTGTAGACAAATACTGGGACAGCTACAACCATCC
CTTCAGACAGGATCAGAAGAACTTAGATCATTATATAATACAGTAGCAACCCTCTATTGTGTGCATCAAA
GGATAGAGATAAAAGACACCAAGGAAGCTTTAGACAAGATAGAGGAAGAGCAAAACAAAAGTAAGACCAC
CGCACAGCAAGCGGCCGCTGATCTTCAGACCTGGAGGAGGAGATATGAGGGACAATTGGAGAAGTGAATT
ATATAAATATAAAGTAGTAAAAATTGAACCATTAGGAGTAGCACCCACCAAGGCAAAGAGAAGAGTGGTG
CAGAGAGAAAAAAGAGCAGTGGGAATAGGAGCTTTGTTCCTTGGGTTCTTGGGAGCAGCAGGAAGCACTA
TGGGCGCAGCGTCAATGACGCTGACGGTACAGGCCAGACAATTATTGTCTGGTATAGTGCAGCAGCAGAA
CAATTTGCTGAGGGCTATTGAGGCGCAACAGCATCTGTTGCAACTCACAGTCTGGGGCATCAAGCAGCTC
CAGGCAAGAATCCTGGCTGTGGAAAGATACCTAAAGGATCAACAGCTCCTGGGGATTTGGGGTTGCTCTG
GAAAACTCATTTGCACCACTGCTGTGCCTTGGAATGCTAGTTGGAGTAATAAATCTCTGGAACAGATTTG
GAATCACACGACCTGGATGGAGTGGGACAGAGAAATTAACAATTACACAAGCTTAATACACTCCTTAATT
GAAGAATCGCAAAACCAGCAAGAAAAGAATGAACAAGAATTATTGGAATTAGATAAATGGGCAAGTTTGT
GGAATTGGTTTAACATAACAAATTGGCTGTGGTATATAAAATTATTCATAATGATAGTAGGAGGCTTGGT
AGGTTTAAGAATAGTTTTTGCTGTACTTTCTATAGTGAATAGAGTTAGGCAGGGATATTCACCATTATCG
TTTCAGACCCACCTCCCAACCCCGAGGGGACCCATGCATTGCATCTCAATTAGTCAGCAACCAGGTGTGG
AAAGTCCCCAGGCTCCCCAGCAGGCAGAAGTATGCAAAGCATGCGTCTCAATTAGTCAGCAACCATAGTC
CCGCCCCTAACTCCGCCCATCCCGCCCCTAACTCCGCCCAGTTCCGCCCATTCTCCGCCCCATGGCTGAC
TAATTTTTTTTATTTATGCAGAGGCCGAGGCCGCCTCGGCCTCTGAGCTATTCCAGAAGTAGTGAGGAGG
CTTTTTTGGAGGCCTAGGCTTTTGCAAAAAGCTTTCTAGAGGTACCACCGGAGCTTACCATGACCGAGTA
CAAGCCCACGGTGCGCCTCGCCACCCGCGACGACGTCCCCAGGGCCGTACGCACCCTCGCCGCCGCGTTC
GCCGACTACCCCGCCACGCGCCACACCGTCGATCCGGACCGCCACATCGAGCGGGTCACCGAGCTGCAAG
AACTCTTCCTCACGCGCGTCGGGCTCGACATCGGCAAGGTGTGGGTCGCGGACGACGGCGCCGCCGTGGC
GGTCTGGACCACGCCGGAGAGCGTCGAAGCGGGGGCGGTGTTCGCCGAGATCGGCCCGCGCATGGCCGAG
TTGAGCGGTTCCCGGCTGGCCGCGCAGCAACAGATGGAAGGCCTCCTGGCGCCGCACCGGCCCAAGGAGC
CCGCGTGGTTCCTGGCCACCGTCGGCGTCTCGCCCGACCACCAGGGCAAGGGTCTGGGCAGCGCCGTCGT
GCTCCCCGGAGTGGAGGCGGCCGAGCGCGCCGGGGTGCCCGCCTTCCTGGAGACCTCCGCGCCCCGCAAC
CTCCCCTTCTACGAGCGGCTCGGCTTCACCGTCACCGCCGACGTCGAGGTGCCCGAAGGACCGCGCACCT
GGTGCATGACCCGCAAGCCCGGTGCCAGTTAACGAATTCTAGATCTTGAGACAAATGGCAGTATTCATCC
ACAATTTTAAAAGAAAAGGGGGGATTGGGGGGTACAGTGCAGGGGAAAGAATAGTAGACATAATAGCAAC
AGACATACAAACTAAAGAATTACAAAAACAAATTACAAAAATTCAAAATTTTCGGGTTTATTACAGGGAC
AGCAGAGATCCACTTTGGCGCCGGCTCGAGGCCTGCAGGTGCAAAGATGGATAAAGTTTTAAACAGAGAG
GAATCTTTGCAGCTAATGGACCTTCTAGGTCTTGAAAGGAGTGGGAATTGGCTCCGGTGCCCGTCAGTGG
GCAGAGCGCACATCGCCCACAGTCCCCGAGAAGTTGGGGGGAGGGGTCGGCAATTGAACCGGTGCCTAGA
GAAGGTGGCGCGGGGTAAACTGGGAAAGTGATGTCGTGTACTGGCTCCGCCTTTTTCCCGAGGGTGGGGG
AGAACCGTATATAAGTGCAGTAGTCGCCGTGAACGTTCTTTTTCGCAACGGGTTTGCCGCCAGAACACAG
GTAAGTGCCGTGTGTGGTTCCCGCGGGCCTGGCCTCTTTACGGGTTATGGCCCTTGCGTGCCTTGAATTA
CTTCCACCTGGCTGCAGTACGTGATTCTTGATCCCGAGCTTCGGGTTGGAAGTGGGTGGGAGAGTTCGAG
GCCTTGCGCTTAAGGAGCCCCTTCGCCTCGTGCTTGAGTTGAGGCCTGGCCTGGGCGCTGGGGCCGCCGC
GTGCGAATCTGGTGGCACCTTCGCGCCTGTCTCGCTGCTTTCGATAAGTCTCTAGCCATTTAAAATTTTT
GATGACCTGCTGCGACGCTTTTTTTCTGGCAAGATAGTCTTGTAAATGCGGGCCAAGATCTGCACACTGG
TATTTCGGTTTTTGGGGCCGCGGGCGGCGACGGGGCCCGTGCGTCCCAGCGCACATGTTCGGCGAGGCGG
GGCCTGCGAGCGCGGCCACCGAGAATCGGACGGGGGTAGTCTCAAGCTGGCCGGCCTGCTCTGGTGCCTG
GCCTCGCGCCGCCGTGTATCGCCCCGCCCTGGGCGGCAAGGCTGGCCCGGTCGGCACCAGTTGCGTGAGC
GGAAAGATGGCCGCTTCCCGGCCCTGCTGCAGGGAGCTCAAAATGGAGGACGCGGCGCTCGGGAGAGCGG
GCGGGTGAGTCACCCACACAAAGGAAAAGGGCCTTTCCGTCCTCAGCCGTCGCTTCATGTGACTCCACGG
AGTACCGGGCGCCGTCCAGGCACCTCGATTAGTTCTCGAGCTTTTGGAGTACGTCGTCTTTAGGTTGGGG
GGAGGGGTTTTATGCGATGGAGTTTCCCCACACTGAGTGGGTGGAGACTGAAGTTAGGCCAGCTTGGCAC
TTGATGTAATTCTCCTTGGAATTTGCCCTTTTTGAGTTTGGATCTTGGTTCATTCTCAAGCCTCAGACAG
TGGTTCAAAGTTTTTTTCTTCCATTTCAGGTGTCGTGAGGCTAGCACCGCCACC
[4941 nt withheld, positions 4115-9055]
TAGTAATGAACTAGTCCGTAACTTGAAAGTATTTCGATTTCTTGGCTTTATATATCTTGTGGAAAGGACG
AGCGTCACTCTGGTAGCGAAGACTGACGCGTTAAGTCGACAATCAACCTCTGGATTACAAAATTTGTGAA
AGATTGACTGGTATTCTTAACTATGTTGCTCCTTTTACGCTATGTGGATACGCTGCTTTAATGCCTTTGT
ATCATGCTATTGCTTCCCGTATGGCTTTCATTTTCTCCTCCTTGTATAAATCCTGGTTGCTGTCTCTTTA
TGAGGAGTTGTGGCCCGTTGTCAGGCAACGTGGCGTGGTGTGCACTGTGTTTGCTGACGCAACCCCCACT
GGTTGGGGCATTGCCACCACCTGTCAGCTCCTTTCCGGGACTTTCGCTTTCCCCCTCCCTATTGCCACGG
CGGAACTCATCGCCGCCTGCCTTGCCCGCTGCTGGACAGGGGCTCGGCTGTTGGGCACTGACAATTCCGT
GGTGTTGTCGGGGAAATCATCGTCCTTTCCTTGGCTGCTCGCCTGTGTTGCCACCTGGATTCTGCGCGGG
ACGTCCTTCTGCTACGTCCCTTCGGCCCTCAATCCAGCGGACCTTCCTTCCCGCGGCCTGCTGCCGGCTC
TGCGGCCTCTTCCGCGTCTTCGCCTTCGCCCTCAGACGAGTCGGATCTCCCTTTGGGCCGCCTCCCCGCG
TCGACTTTAAGACCAATGACTTACAAGGCAGCTGTAGATCTTAGCCACTTTTTAAAAGAAAAGGGGGGAC
TGGAAGGGCTAATTCACTCCCAACGAAGACAAGATCTGCTTTTTGCTTGTACTGGGTCTCTCTGGTTAGA
CCAGATCTGAGCCTGGGAGCTCTCTGGCTAACTAGGGAACCCACTGCTTAAGCCTCAATAAAGCTTGCCT
TGAGTGCTTCAAGTAGTGTGTGCCCGTCTGTTGTGTGACTCTGGTAACTAGAGATCCCTCAGACCCTTTT
AGTCAGTGTGGAAAATCTCTAGCAGTACGTATAGTAGTTCATGTCATCTTATTATTCAGTATTTATAACT
TGCAAAGAAATGAATATCAGAGAGTGAGAGGAACTTGTTTATTGCAGCTTATAATGGTTACAAATAAAGC
AATAGCATCACAAATTTCACAAATAAAGCATTTTTTTCACTGCATTCTAGTTGTGGTTTGTCCAAACTCA
TCAATGTATCTTATCATGTCTGGCTCTAGCTATCCCGCCCCTAACTCCGCCCATCCCGCCCCTAACTCCG
CCCAGTTCCGCCCATTCTCCGCCCCATGGCTGACTAATTTTTTTTATTTATGCAGAGGCCGAGGCCGCCT
CGGCCTCTGAGCTATTCCAGAAGTAGTGAGGAGGCTTTTTTGGAGGCCTAGGGACGTACCCAATTCGCCC
TATAGTGAGTCGTATTACGCGCGCTCACTGGCCGTCGTTTTACAACGTCGTGACTGGGAAAACCCTGGCG
TTACCCAACTTAATCGCCTTGCAGCACATCCCCCTTTCGCCAGCTGGCGTAATAGCGAAGAGGCCCGCAC
CGATCGCCCTTCCCAACAGTTGCGCAGCCTGAATGGCGAATGGG
[124 nt withheld, positions 10640-10763]
C
[91 nt withheld, positions 10765-10855]
A
[49 nt withheld, positions 10857-10905]
CCTTTGACGTTGGAGTCCACGTTCTTT
[37 nt withheld, positions 10933-10969]
ACCCTATCTCGGTCTATTCTTTTGATTTATAAGGGATTTTGCCGATTTCGGCCTATTGGTTAAAAAATGA
GCTGATTTAACAAAAATTTAACGCGAATTTTAACAAAATATTAACGCTTACAATTTAGGTGGCACTTTTC
GGGGAAATGTGCGCGGAACCCCTATTTGTTTATTTTTCTAAATACATTCAAATATGTATCCGCTCATGAG
ACAATAACCCTGATAAATGCTTCAATAATATTGAAAAAGGAAGAGTATGAGTATTCAACATTTCCGTGTC
GCCCTTATTCCCTTTTTTGCGGCATTTTGCCTTCCTGTTTTTGCTCACCCAGAAACGCTGGTGAAAGTAA
AAGATGCTGAAGATCAGTTGGGTGCACGAGTGGGTTACATCGAACTGGATCTCAACAGCGGTAAGATCCT
TGAGAGTTTTCGCCCCGAAGAACGTTTTCCAATGATGAGCACTTTTAAAGTTCTGCTATGTGGCGCGGTA
TTATCCCGTATTGACGCCGGGCAAGAGCAACTCGGTCGCCGCATACACTATTCTCAGAATGACTTGGTTG
AGTACTCACCAGTCACAGAAAAGCATCTTACGGATGGCATGACAGTAAGAGAATTATGCAGTGCTGCCAT
AACCATGAGTGATAACACTGCGGCCAACTTACTTCTGACAACGATCGGAGGACCGAAGGAGCTAACCGCT
TTTTTGCACAACATGGGGGATCATGTAACTCGCCTTGATCGTTGGGAACCGGAGCTGAATGAAGCCATAC
CAAACGACGAGCGTGACACCACGATGCCTGTAGCAATGGCAACAACGTTGCGCAAACTATTAACTGGCGA
ACTACTTACTCTAGCTTCCCGGCAACAATTAATAGACTGGATGGAGGCGGATAAAGTTGCAGGACCACTT
CTGCGCTCGGCCCTTCCGGCTGGCTGGTTTATTGCTGATAAATCTGGAGCCGGTGAGCGTGGGTCTCGCG
GTATCATTGCAGCACTGGGGCCAGATGGTAAGCCCTCCCGTATCGTAGTTATCTACACGACGGGGAGTCA
GGCAACTATGGATGAACGAAATAGACAGATCGCTGAGATAGGTGCCTCACTGATTAAGCATTGGTAACTG
TCAGACCAAGTTTACTCATATATACTTTAGATTGATTTAAAACTTCATTTTTAATTTAAAAGGATCTAGG
TGAAGATCCTTTTTGATAATCTCATGACCAAAATCCCTTAACGTGAGTTTTCGTTCCACTGAGCGTCAGA
CCCCGTAGAAAAGATCAAAGGATCTTCTTGAGATCCTTTTTTTCTGCGCGTAATCTGCTGCTTGCAAACA
AAAAAACCACCGCTACCAGCGGTGGTTTGTTTGCCGGATCAAGAGCTACCAACTCTTTTTCCGAAGGTAA
CTGGCTTCAGCAGAGCGCAGATACCAAATACTGTTCTTCTAGTGTAGCCGTAGTTAGGCCACCACTTCAA
GAACTCTGTAGCACCGCCTACATACCTCGCTCTGCTAATCCTGTTACCAGTGGCTGCTGCCAGTGGCGAT
AAGTCGTGTCTTACCGGGTTGGACTCAAGACGATAGTTACCGGATAAGGCGCAGCGGTCGGGCTGAACGG
GGGGTTCGTGCACACAGCCCAGCTTGGAGCGAACGACCTACACCGAACTGAGATACCTACAGCGTGAGCT
ATGAGAAAGCGCCACGCTTCCCGAAGGGAGAAAGGCGGACAGGTATCCGGTAAGCGGCAGGGTCGGAACA
GGAGAGCGCACGAGGGAGCTTCCAGGGGGAAACGCCTGGTATCTTTATAGTCCTGTCGGGTTTCGCCACC
TCTGACTTGAGCGTCGATTTTTGTGATGCTCGTCAGGGGGGCGGAGCCTATGGAAAAACGCCAGCAACGC
GGCCTTTTTACGGTTCCTGGCCTTTTGCTGGCCTTTTGCTCACATGTTCTTTCCTGCGTTATCCCCTGAT
TCTGTGGATAACCGTATTACCGCCTTTGAGTGAGCTGATACCGCTCGCCGCAGCCGAACGACCGAGCGCA
GCGAGTCAGTGAGCGAGGAAGCGGAAGAGCGCCCAATACGCAAACCGCCTCTCCCCGCGCGTTGGCCGAT
TCATTAATGCAGCTGGCACGACAGGTTTCCCGACTGGAAAGCGGGCAGTGAGCGCAACGCAATTAATGTG
AGTTAGCTCACTCATTAGGCACCCCAGGCTTTACACTTTATGCTTCCGGCTCGTATGTTGTGTGGAATTG
TGAGCGGATAACAATTTCACACAGGAAACAGCTATGACCATGATTACGCCAAGCGCGCAATTAACCCTCA
CTAAAGGGAACAAAAGCTGGAGCTGCAAGC
Features (pLannotate 1.2.2; 31 found; start..end, strand, type, name):
      5..231     +  promoter       RSV promoter: Rous sarcoma virus enhancer/promoter
    232..412     +  LTR            5' LTR (truncated): truncated 5' long terminal repeat (LTR) from HIV-1
    459..584     +  misc_feature   HIV-1 Ψ: packaging signal of human immunodeficiency virus type 1
    568..931     +  CDS            HIV-1 gag (fragment): gag protein from human immunodeficiency virus 1; gag
   1077..1310    +  misc_feature   RRE: The Rev response element (RRE) of HIV-1 allows for Rev-dependent mRNA export from the nucleus to the cytoplasm.
   1687..1713    +  CDS            Rev (fragment): human immunodeficiency virus 1 (HIV-1) Rev protein; rev; enhances nuclear export of unspliced and incompletely spliced viral mRNAs
   1720..1743    +  promoter       SV40 promoter (fragment): SV40 early promoter
   1744..1815    +  promoter       SV40 promoter (fragment): SV40 enhancer and early promoter
   1839..1974    +  rep_origin     SV40 ori: SV40 origin of replication
   2020..2616    +  CDS            PuroR (fragment): puromycin N-acetyltransferase; pac from Streptomyces; confers resistance to puromycin
   2665..2782    +  misc_feature   cPPT/CTS: central polypurine tract and central termination sequence of HIV-1
   2847..2913    +  CDS            small t antigen (fragment): SV40 (simian virus 40) small t antigen
   2920..4098    +  promoter       EF-1α promoter: strong constitutive promoter for human elongation factor EF-1α
   4115..9055    +  CDS            SMARCA4 (sequence withheld): SMCA4_HUMAN - Also known as BAF190A, BRG1, SNF2B, SNF2L4. Experimental evidence at protein level: Swiss-Prot protein existence level 1. Involved in transcriptional activation and repression of select genes by chromatin remodeling (alteration of DNA-nucleosome topology). Component of SWI/SNF chromatin remodeling complexes that carry out key enzymatic activities, changing chromatin structure by altering DNA-histone contacts within a nucleosome in an ATP-dependent manner. Component of the CREST-BRG1 complex, a multiprotein complex that regulates promoter activation by orchestrating the calcium- d
   9071..9124    +  promoter       U6 promoter (fragment): RNA polymerase III promoter for human U6 snRNA
   9166..9754    +  misc_feature   WPRE: woodchuck hepatitis virus posttranscriptional regulatory element
   9805..9824    +  misc_feature   cPPT/CTS (fragment): central polypurine tract and central termination sequence of HIV-1
   9826..10059   +  LTR            3' LTR (ΔU3): self-inactivating 3' long terminal repeat (LTR) from HIV-1
  10137..10258   +  polyA_signal   SV40 poly(A) signal: SV40 polyadenylation signal
  10298..10433   +  rep_origin     SV40 ori: SV40 origin of replication
  10454..10472   -  promoter       T7 promoter: promoter for bacteriophage T7 RNA polymerase
  10480..10635   +  CDS            lacZα (fragment): LacZα fragment of β-galactosidase; lacZ fragment
  10640..11068   +  rep_origin     f1 ori (sequence partly withheld): f1 bacteriophage origin of replication; arrow indicates direction of (+) strand synthesis
  11121..11225   +  promoter       AmpR promoter: bla
  11226..12086   +  CDS            AmpR: β-lactamase; bla; confers resistance to ampicillin, carbenicillin, and related antibiotics
  12257..12845   +  rep_origin     ori: high-copy-number ColE1/pMB1/pBR322/pUC origin of replication
  13028..13120   +  CDS            lacI (fragment): lac repressor; lacI; The lac repressor binds to the lac operator to inhibit transcription in E. coli. This inhibition can be relieved by adding lactose or isopropyl-β-D-thiogalactopyranoside (IPTG).
  13133..13154   +  protein_bind   CAP binding site: CAP binding activates transcription in the presence of cAMP. E. coli catabolite activator protein
  13169..13199   +  promoter       lac promoter: promoter for the E. coli lac operon
  13203..13225   +  protein_bind   lac operator (fragment): The lac repressor binds to the lac operator to inhibit transcription in E. coli. This inhibition can be relieved by adding lactose or isopropyl-β-D-thiogalactopyranoside (IPTG). lac repressor encoded by lacI
  13268..13286   +  promoter       T3 promoter: promoter for bacteriophage T3 RNA polymerase
