[The description below was written by a language model from this plasmid's Addgene catalogue record and pLannotate feature annotations shown in this document.]
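Description:
TFORF0389 is a third-generation-style, self-inactivating lentiviral expression plasmid built on the pLX_TRC317 backbone and carrying the human SMARCA4 (BRG1) open reading frame. It belongs to a barcoded transcription factor ORF collection. It is propagated in E. coli through a high-copy ColE1/pUC-type origin with ampicillin selection (AmpR under its own bla promoter). An f1 origin and remnants of a lac/lacZα cloning region with flanking T7 and T3 promoters also remain in the bacterial backbone. The depositor notes that the plasmid can recombine, which is consistent with the repeated LTR sequences and the large insert; the full sequenced record is about 13.3 kb.

The viral genome is transcribed from an RSV promoter fused to a truncated HIV-1 5' LTR. This is followed by the Ψ packaging signal with a gag fragment, the RRE for Rev-dependent nuclear export, and a cPPT/CTS element that aids nuclear import of the reverse-transcribed genome. An SV40 early promoter/origin segment drives puromycin N-acetyltransferase for selection of transduced mammalian cells. Downstream, the constitutive EF-1α promoter drives the roughly 4.9 kb SMARCA4 coding sequence, which encodes the ATPase subunit of SWI/SNF chromatin remodelling complexes. A WPRE then enhances transcript expression, and the cassette ends with the ΔU3 3' LTR and an SV40 polyadenylation signal. The catalogue entry describes a unique 24-bp barcode associated with the ORF, but the feature table does not annotate it, so its position is not stated. A short U6 promoter fragment lies between the ORF and the WPRE. The vector is intended for SMARCA4 overexpression, with the barcode allowing the factor to be identified in pooled overexpression screens.
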