Addgene plasmid #141600: TFORF0389
Purpose: Lentiviral vector for overexpressing the SMARCA4 transcription factor ORF with a unique 24-bp barcode. Barcodes facilitate identification of transcription factors in pooled screens.
Depositing lab: Feng Zhang. Depositing organization: Broad Institute. Publication: A transcription factor atlas of directed differentiation. Joung J, Ma S, Tay T, Geiger-Schuller KR, Kirchgatterer PC, Verdine VK, Guo B, Arias-Garcia MA, Allen WE, Singh A, Kuksenko O, Abudayyeh OO, Gootenberg JS, Fu Z, Macrae RK, Buenrostro JD, Regev A, Zhang F. Cell. 2023 Jan 5;186(1):209-229.e26. doi: 10.1016/j.cell.2022.11.026. PubMed 36608654.
Backbone
  Vector backbone: pLX_TRC317
  Backbone manufacturer: Broad Institute Genetic Perturbation Platform
  Backbone size w/o insert (bp): 8264
  Vector type: Mammalian Expression, Lentiviral
  Selectable markers: Puromycin
Growth in bacteria
  Bacterial resistance: Ampicillin, 100 μg/mL
  Growth temperature: 37°C
  Growth strain: NEB Stable
  Copy number: High Copy
Gene/Insert
  Gene/Insert name: SMARCA4
  Species: H. sapiens (human)
  Insert size (bp): 5045
  Entrez Gene: SMARCA4 (a.k.a. BAF190, BAF190A, BRG1, CSS4, MRD16, OTSC12, RTPS2, SNF2, SNF2-beta, SNF2L4, SNF2LB, SWI2, hSNF2b)
  Promoter: EF1a
  Cloning method: Unknown
  Sequencing primers: 5′ GGGTGGAGACTGAAGTTAGGCCAG; 3′ CACATAGCGTAAAAGGAGCAACATAG
Terms and licenses: Academic/Nonprofit Terms; Industry Terms: Not Available to Industry
Depositor comments: NM_003072,NM_001128844,ENST00000344626,ENST00000429416 . The transcription factor ORF portion of this plasmid was synthesized by Genewiz. Please test multiple small colonies in case of plasmid recombination. To make this collection available in a timely manner, a portion of this collection was not fully sequenced by Addgene. If an Addgene verified full plasmid sequence is not available, please contact us prior to placing an order to request the full sequence.
How to cite: TFORF0389 was a gift from Feng Zhang (Addgene plasmid # 141600 ; http://n2t.net/addgene:141600 ; RRID:Addgene_141600)
