>Addgene plasmid #141600 | TFORF0389 | depositor partial sequence | sequence record 276937 | Insert
ACCGCCACC
[4941 nt withheld, positions 10-4950]
TAGTAATGAACTAGTCCGTAACTTGAAAGTATTTCGATTTCTTGGCTTTATATATCTTGTGGAAAGGACG
AGCGTCACTCTGGTAGCGAAGACTG
