>Addgene plasmid #141600 | TFORF0389 | depositor partial sequence | sequence record 276938 | Barcode
GCGTCACTCTGGTAGCGAAGACTG
